Addgene plasmid #115785: pcDNA 3.3 HA-TSPAN12^11-LEL
Purpose: Expresses a chimera in mammalian cells: the large extracellular loop of TSPAN12 is replaced with TSPAN11 sequence
Depositing lab: Harald Junge. Depositing organization: University of Colorado, Boulder. Publication: TSPAN12 Is a Norrin Co-receptor that Amplifies Frizzled4 Ligand Selectivity and Signaling. Lai MB, Zhang C, Shi J, Johnson V, Khandan L, McVey J, Klymkowsky MW, Chen Z, Junge HJ. Cell Rep. 2017 Jun 27;19(13):2809-2822. doi: 10.1016/j.celrep.2017.06.004. PubMed 28658627.
Backbone
  Vector backbone: pcDNA3.3 TOPO TA
  Backbone manufacturer: Invitrogen
  Backbone size w/o insert (bp): 5407
  Total vector size (bp): 6386
  Vector type: Mammalian Expression
  Selectable markers: Neomycin (select with G418)
Growth in bacteria
  Bacterial resistance: Ampicillin, 100 μg/mL
  Growth temperature: 37°C
  Growth strain: DH5alpha
  Copy number: Unknown
Gene/Insert
  Gene/Insert name: TSPAN12/11 chimera
  Species: H. sapiens (human)
  Insert size (bp): 979
  Mutation: large extracellular loop of TSPAN12 replaced with TSPAN11 sequence
  Entrez Gene: TSPAN11 (a.k.a. VSSW1971); TSPAN12 (a.k.a. EVR5, NET-2, NET2, TM4SF12)
  Promoter: CMV
  Tag / fusion protein: HA (N terminal on insert)
  Cloning method: Restriction Enzyme; 5′ cloning site HindIII (not destroyed); 3′ cloning site BstEII (not destroyed)
  Sequencing primers: 5′ CGCAAATGGGCGGTAGGCGTG; 3′ CTTCCGTGTTTCAGTTAGC
Resource information
  A portion of this plasmid was derived from a plasmid made by: gene synthesis
Terms and licenses: Academic/Nonprofit Terms; Industry Terms: Not Available to Industry
How to cite: pcDNA 3.3 HA-TSPAN12^11-LEL was a gift from Harald Junge (Addgene plasmid # 115785 ; http://n2t.net/addgene:115785 ; RRID:Addgene_115785)
