[The description below was written by a language model from this plasmid's Addgene catalogue record and pLannotate feature annotations shown in this document.]
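Description:
pcDNA 3.3 HA-TSPAN12^11-LEL is a 6,386 bp mammalian expression plasmid built on the Invitrogen pcDNA3.3 TOPO TA backbone. It is propagated in E. coli through a high-copy ColE1/pUC-type origin with ampicillin selection (AmpR under its own bla promoter). It also carries an f1 phage origin and short lac-region remnants that have no evident role in its use. For selection in mammalian cells, an SV40 enhancer/early promoter drives the neomycin phosphotransferase gene, terminated by an SV40 polyadenylation signal, so stable transfectants can be selected with G418. A short ble fragment annotated downstream of neo appears to be vestigial.

The payload is a roughly 979 bp human tetraspanin chimera, derived in part from gene synthesis and cloned between HindIII and BstEII sites. It is transcribed from the CMV immediate-early enhancer and promoter and followed by an HSV thymidine kinase polyadenylation signal. The coding sequence is TSPAN12 in which the large extracellular loop (LEL) has been replaced with the corresponding TSPAN11 sequence. The automated annotation labels the whole open reading frame as TSPAN12 and does not mark the swapped segment. An N-terminal HA tag precedes the chimera; its annotation as a 27 bp fragment of 3xHA is consistent with a single HA epitope, useful for detecting the protein.

TSPAN12 acts with norrin to promote Frizzled4 multimerization and beta-catenin signalling. This loop-swap construct is therefore suited to domain-mapping experiments that test whether the TSPAN12 large extracellular loop is required for its norrin co-receptor function. The depositor and sequencing-derived records give essentially identical feature maps.
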