Features (pLannotate 1.2.2; 19 found; start..end, strand, type, name):
     50..429     +  enhancer       CMV enhancer: human cytomegalovirus immediate early enhancer
    430..633     +  promoter       CMV promoter: human cytomegalovirus (CMV) immediate early promoter
    758..784     +  CDS            3xHA (fragment): three tandem HA epitope tags
    791..1711    +  CDS            TSPAN12: TSN12_HUMAN - Also known as NET2, TM4SF12. Experimental evidence at protein level: Swiss-Prot protein existence level 1. Regulator of cell surface receptor signal transduction. Plays a central role in retinal vascularization by regulating norrin (NDP) signal transduction. Acts in concert with norrin (NDP) to promote FZD4 multimerization and subsequent activation of FZD4, leading to promote accumulation of beta-catenin (CTNNB1) and stimulate LEF/TCF-mediated transcriptional programs. Suprisingly, it only activate the norrin (NDP)-dependent activation of FZD4, while it does not activate the Wnt-
   1816..1864    +  polyA_signal   HSV TK poly(A) signal: herpes simplex virus thymidine kinase polyadenylation signal (Cole and Stacy, 1985)
   1955..1971    -  polyA_signal   bGH poly(A) signal (fragment): bovine growth hormone polyadenylation signal
   2066..2494    +  rep_origin     f1 ori (sequence partly withheld): f1 bacteriophage origin of replication; arrow indicates direction of (+) strand synthesis
   2508..2837    +  promoter       SV40 promoter: SV40 enhancer and early promoter
   2904..3695    +  CDS            neo: KKA2_KLEPN - Also known as kan, nptII. Experimental evidence at protein level: Swiss-Prot protein existence level 1. Resistance to kanamycin, neomycin, paromomycin, ribostamycin, butirosin and gentamicin B. From Klebsiella pneumoniae.
   3721..3879    +  CDS            ble (fragment): BLE_KLEPN - Experimental evidence at protein level: Swiss-Prot protein existence level 1. Binding protein with a strong affinity to the bleomycin family of antibiotics. Binds to CL990; an antimitotic-antibiotic compound. From Klebsiella pneumoniae.
   3874..3995    +  polyA_signal   SV40 poly(A) signal: SV40 polyadenylation signal
   4068..4084    -  protein_bind   lac operator: The lac repressor binds to the lac operator to inhibit transcription in E. coli. This inhibition can be relieved by adding lactose or isopropyl-β-D-thiogalactopyranoside (IPTG). lac repressor encoded by lacI
   4092..4122    -  promoter       lac promoter: promoter for the E. coli lac operon
   4137..4158    -  protein_bind   CAP binding site: CAP binding activates transcription in the presence of cAMP. E. coli catabolite activator protein
   4171..4263    -  CDS            lacI (fragment): lac repressor; lacI; The lac repressor binds to the lac operator to inhibit transcription in E. coli. This inhibition can be relieved by adding lactose or isopropyl-β-D-thiogalactopyranoside (IPTG).
   4446..5034    -  rep_origin     ori: high-copy-number ColE1/pMB1/pBR322/pUC origin of replication
   5205..6065    -  CDS            AmpR: β-lactamase; bla; confers resistance to ampicillin, carbenicillin, and related antibiotics
   6066..6170    -  promoter       AmpR promoter: bla
   6237..6281    -  misc_feature   bom (fragment): basis of mobility region from pBR322
>Addgene plasmid #115785 | pcDNA 3.3 HA-TSPAN12^11-LEL | depositor full sequence | sequence record 218723 | pcDNA 3.3 HA-TSPAN12^11-LEL sequence 6386 bps
GTTAGGCGTTTTGCGCTGCTTCGCGATGTACGGGCCAGATATACGCGTTGACATTGATTATTGACTAGTT
ATTAATAGTAATCAATTACGGGGTCATTAGTTCATAGCCCATATATGGAGTTCCGCGTTACATAACTTAC
GGTAAATGGCCCGCCTGGCTGACCGCCCAACGACCCCCGCCCATTGACGTCAATAATGACGTATGTTCCC
ATAGTAACGCCAATAGGGACTTTCCATTGACGTCAATGGGTGGAGTATTTACGGTAAACTGCCCACTTGG
CAGTACATCAAGTGTATCATATGCCAAGTACGCCCCCTATTGACGTCAATGACGGTAAATGGCCCGCCTG
GCATTATGCCCAGTACATGACCTTATGGGACTTTCCTACTTGGCAGTACATCTACGTATTAGTCATCGCT
ATTACCATGGTGATGCGGTTTTGGCAGTACATCAATGGGCGTGGATAGCGGTTTGACTCACGGGGATTTC
CAAGTCTCCACCCCATTGACGTCAATGGGAGTTTGTTTTGGCACCAAAATCAACGGGACTTTCCAAAATG
TCGTAACAACTCCGCCCCATTGACGCAAATGGGCGGTAGGCGTGTACGGTGGGAGGTCTATATAAGCAGA
GCTCGTTTAGTGAACCGTCAGATCGCCTGGAGACGCCATCCACGCTGTTTTGACCTCCATAGAAGACACC
GGGACCGATCCAGCCTCCGGACTCTAGAGGATCGAACCCTTGGCGCGCCCCACCATGTACCCATACGATG
TTCCAGATTACGCTCTCGAGGCCAGAGAAGATTCCGTGAAGTGTCTGCGCTGCCTGCTCTACGCCCTCAA
TCTGCTCTTTTGGTTAATGTCCATCAGTGTGTTGGCAGTTTCTGCTTGGATGAGGGACTACCTAAATAAT
GTTCTCACTTTAACTGCAGAAACGAGGGTAGAGGAAGCAGTCATTTTGACTTACTTTCCTGTGGTTCATC
CGGTCATGATTGCTGTTTGCTGTTTCCTTATCATTGTGGGGATGTTAGGATATTGTGGAACGGTGAAAAG
AAATCTGTTGCTTCTTGCATGGTACTTTGGAAGCTTGCTTGTCATTTTCTGTGTAGAACTGGCTTGTGGC
GTTTGGGCCCATGTGTATTACCAGAGGCTGAGTGATGAACTGAAGCAGCACTTGAACCGGACTCTGGCTG
AGAACTACGGGCAGCCCGGAGCCACGCAGATCACCGCCTCAGTGGACCGACTCCAGCAGGATTTCAAGTG
CTGTGGAAGCAACAGCTCAGCCGACTGGCAGCACAGCACGTACATCCTGTTGCGGGAGGCCGAGGGCCGC
CAGGTGCCCGACAGCTGCTGCAAGACAGTGGTGGTGCGCTGCGGCCAGCGGGCCCACCCCTCCAACATCT
ATAAGGTGGAGGGAGGCTGCCTCACCAAGCTGGAGCAGTTCCTGGCCGACCACCTGCAGGTGCTGAGGTT
TCTGGGAATCTCCATTGGGGTGACCCAAATCCTGGCCATGATTCTCACCATTACTCTGCTCTGGGCCCTG
TATTATGATAGAAGGGAGCCGGGGACAGACCAAATGATGTCCTTGAAGAATGACAACTCTCAGCACCTGT
CATGTCCCTCAGTAGAACTGTTGAAACCAAGCCTGTCAAGAATCTTTGAACACACATCCATGGCAAACAG
CTTTAATACACACTTTGAGATGGAGGAGTTATAAGCTAGCAAGGGTTCGATCCCTACCGGTTAGTAATGA
GTTTAAACGGGGGAGGCTAACTGAAACACGGAAGGAGACAATACCGGAAGGAACCCGCGCTATGACGGCA
ATAAAAAGACAGAATAAAACGCACGGGTGTTGGGTCGTTTGTTCATAAACGCGGGGTTCGGTCCCAGGGC
TGGCACTCTGTCGATACCCCACCGAGACCCCATTGGGGCCAATACGCCCGCGTTTCTTCCTTTTCCCCAC
CCCACCCCCCAAGTTCGGGTGAAGGCCCAGGGCTCGCAGCCAACGTCGGGGCGGCAGGCCCTGCCATAGC
AGATCTGCGCAGCTGGGGCTCTAGGGGGTATCCCC
[124 nt withheld, positions 2066-2189]
C
[32 nt withheld, positions 2191-2222]
CA
[57 nt withheld, positions 2225-2281]
A
[49 nt withheld, positions 2283-2331]
CCTTTGACGTTGGAGTCCACGTTCTTT
[37 nt withheld, positions 2359-2395]
ACCCTATCTCGGTCTATTCTTTTGATTTATAAGGGATTTTGGGGATTTCGGCCTATTGGTTAAAAAATGA
GCTGATTTAACAAAAATTTAACGCGAATTAATTCTGTGGAATGTGTGTCAGTTAGGGTGTGGAAAGTCCC
CAGGCTCCCCAGCAGGCAGAAGTATGCAAAGCATGCATCTCAATTAGTCAGCAACCAGGTGTGGAAAGTC
CCCAGGCTCCCCAGCAGGCAGAAGTATGCAAAGCATGCATCTCAATTAGTCAGCAACCATAGTCCCGCCC
CTAACTCCGCCCATCCCGCCCCTAACTCCGCCCAGTTCCGCCCATTCTCCGCCCCATGGCTGACTAATTT
TTTTTATTTATGCAGAGGCCGAGGCCGCCTCTGCCTCTGAGCTATTCCAGAAGTAGTGAGGAGGCTTTTT
TGGAGGCCTAGGCTTTTGCAAAAAGCTCCCGGGAGCTTGTATATCCATTTTCGGATCTGATCAAGAGACA
GGATGAGGATCGTTTCGCATGATTGAACAAGATGGATTGCACGCAGGTTCTCCGGCCGCTTGGGTGGAGA
GGCTATTCGGCTATGACTGGGCACAACAGACAATCGGCTGCTCTGATGCCGCCGTGTTCCGGCTGTCAGC
GCAGGGGCGCCCGGTTCTTTTTGTCAAGACCGACCTGTCCGGTGCCCTGAATGAACTGCAGGACGAGGCA
GCGCGGCTATCGTGGCTGGCCACGACGGGCGTTCCTTGCGCAGCTGTGCTCGACGTTGTCACTGAAGCGG
GAAGGGACTGGCTGCTATTGGGCGAAGTGCCGGGGCAGGATCTCCTGTCATCTCACCTTGCTCCTGCCGA
GAAAGTATCCATCATGGCTGATGCAATGCGGCGGCTGCATACGCTTGATCCGGCTACCTGCCCATTCGAC
CACCAAGCGAAACATCGCATCGAGCGAGCACGTACTCGGATGGAAGCCGGTCTTGTCGATCAGGATGATC
TGGACGAAGAGCATCAGGGGCTCGCGCCAGCCGAACTGTTCGCCAGGCTCAAGGCGCGCATGCCCGACGG
CGAGGATCTCGTCGTGACCCATGGCGATGCCTGCTTGCCGAATATCATGGTGGAAAATGGCCGCTTTTCT
GGATTCATCGACTGTGGCCGGCTGGGTGTGGCGGACCGCTATCAGGACATAGCGTTGGCTACCCGTGATA
TTGCTGAAGAGCTTGGCGGCGAATGGGCTGACCGCTTCCTCGTGCTTTACGGTATCGCCGCTCCCGATTC
GCAGCGCATCGCCTTCTATCGCCTTCTTGACGAGTTCTTCTGAGCGGGACTCTGGGGTTCGCGAAATGAC
CGACCAAGCGACGCCCAACCTGCCATCACGAGATTTCGATTCCACCGCCGCCTTCTATGAAAGGTTGGGC
TTCGGAATCGTTTTCCGGGACGCCGGCTGGATGATCCTCCAGCGCGGGGATCTCATGCTGGAGTTCTTCG
CCCACCCCAACTTGTTTATTGCAGCTTATAATGGTTACAAATAAAGCAATAGCATCACAAATTTCACAAA
TAAAGCATTTTTTTCACTGCATTCTAGTTGTGGTTTGTCCAAACTCATCAATGTATCTTATCATGTCTGT
ATACCGTCGACCTCTAGCTAGAGCTTGGCGTAATCATGGTCATAGCTGTTTCCTGTGTGAAATTGTTATC
CGCTCACAATTCCACACAACATACGAGCCGGAAGCATAAAGTGTAAAGCCTGGGGTGCCTAATGAGTGAG
CTAACTCACATTAATTGCGTTGCGCTCACTGCCCGCTTTCCAGTCGGGAAACCTGTCGTGCCAGCTGCAT
TAATGAATCGGCCAACGCGCGGGGAGAGGCGGTTTGCGTATTGGGCGCTCTTCCGCTTCCTCGCTCACTG
ACTCGCTGCGCTCGGTCGTTCGGCTGCGGCGAGCGGTATCAGCTCACTCAAAGGCGGTAATACGGTTATC
CACAGAATCAGGGGATAACGCAGGAAAGAACATGTGAGCAAAAGGCCAGCAAAAGGCCAGGAACCGTAAA
AAGGCCGCGTTGCTGGCGTTTTTCCATAGGCTCCGCCCCCCTGACGAGCATCACAAAAATCGACGCTCAA
GTCAGAGGTGGCGAAACCCGACAGGACTATAAAGATACCAGGCGTTTCCCCCTGGAAGCTCCCTCGTGCG
CTCTCCTGTTCCGACCCTGCCGCTTACCGGATACCTGTCCGCCTTTCTCCCTTCGGGAAGCGTGGCGCTT
TCTCAATGCTCACGCTGTAGGTATCTCAGTTCGGTGTAGGTCGTTCGCTCCAAGCTGGGCTGTGTGCACG
AACCCCCCGTTCAGCCCGACCGCTGCGCCTTATCCGGTAACTATCGTCTTGAGTCCAACCCGGTAAGACA
CGACTTATCGCCACTGGCAGCAGCCACTGGTAACAGGATTAGCAGAGCGAGGTATGTAGGCGGTGCTACA
GAGTTCTTGAAGTGGTGGCCTAACTACGGCTACACTAGAAGGACAGTATTTGGTATCTGCGCTCTGCTGA
AGCCAGTTACCTTCGGAAAAAGAGTTGGTAGCTCTTGATCCGGCAAACAAACCACCGCTGGTAGCGGTGG
TTTTTTTGTTTGCAAGCAGCAGATTACGCGCAGAAAAAAAGGATCTCAAGAAGATCCTTTGATCTTTTCT
ACGGGGTCTGACGCTCAGTGGAACGAAAACTCACGTTAAGGGATTTTGGTCATGAGATTATCAAAAAGGA
TCTTCACCTAGATCCTTTTAAATTAAAAATGAAGTTTTAAATCAATCTAAAGTATATATGAGTAAACTTG
GTCTGACAGTTACCAATGCTTAATCAGTGAGGCACCTATCTCAGCGATCTGTCTATTTCGTTCATCCATA
GTTGCCTGACTCCCCGTCGTGTAGATAACTACGATACGGGAGGGCTTACCATCTGGCCCCAGTGCTGCAA
TGATACCGCGAGACCCACGCTCACCGGCTCCAGATTTATCAGCAATAAACCAGCCAGCCGGAAGGGCCGA
GCGCAGAAGTGGTCCTGCAACTTTATCCGCCTCCATCCAGTCTATTAATTGTTGCCGGGAAGCTAGAGTA
AGTAGTTCGCCAGTTAATAGTTTGCGCAACGTTGTTGCCATTGCTACAGGCATCGTGGTGTCACGCTCGT
CGTTTGGTATGGCTTCATTCAGCTCCGGTTCCCAACGATCAAGGCGAGTTACATGATCCCCCATGTTGTG
CAAAAAAGCGGTTAGCTCCTTCGGTCCTCCGATCGTTGTCAGAAGTAAGTTGGCCGCAGTGTTATCACTC
ATGGTTATGGCAGCACTGCATAATTCTCTTACTGTCATGCCATCCGTAAGATGCTTTTCTGTGACTGGTG
AGTACTCAACCAAGTCATTCTGAGAATAGTGTATGCGGCGACCGAGTTGCTCTTGCCCGGCGTCAATACG
GGATAATACCGCGCCACATAGCAGAACTTTAAAAGTGCTCATCATTGGAAAACGTTCTTCGGGGCGAAAA
CTCTCAAGGATCTTACCGCTGTTGAGATCCAGTTCGATGTAACCCACTCGTGCACCCAACTGATCTTCAG
CATCTTTTACTTTCACCAGCGTTTCTGGGTGAGCAAAAACAGGAAGGCAAAATGCCGCAAAAAAGGGAAT
AAGGGCGACACGGAAATGTTGAATACTCATACTCTTCCTTTTTCAATATTATTGAAGCATTTATCAGGGT
TATTGTCTCATGAGCGGATACATATTTGAATGTATTTAGAAAAATAAACAAATAGGGGTTCCGCGCACAT
TTCCCCGAAAAGTGCCACCTGACGTCGACGGATCGGGAGATCTCCCGATCCCCTATGGTCGACTCTCAGT
ACAATCTGCTCTGATGCCGCATAGTTAAGCCAGTATCTGCTCCCTGCTTGTGTGTTGGAGGTCGCTGAGT
AGTGCGCGAGCAAAATTTAAGCTACAACAAGGCAAGGCTTGACCGACAATTGCATGAAGAATCTGCTTAG
G
