Features (pLannotate 1.2.2; 19 found; start..end, strand, type, name):
     50..429     +  enhancer       CMV enhancer: human cytomegalovirus immediate early enhancer
    430..633     +  promoter       CMV promoter: human cytomegalovirus (CMV) immediate early promoter
    758..784     +  CDS            3xHA (fragment): three tandem HA epitope tags
    791..1711    +  CDS            TSPAN12: TSN12_HUMAN - Also known as NET2, TM4SF12. Experimental evidence at protein level: Swiss-Prot protein existence level 1. Regulator of cell surface receptor signal transduction. Plays a central role in retinal vascularization by regulating norrin (NDP) signal transduction. Acts in concert with norrin (NDP) to promote FZD4 multimerization and subsequent activation of FZD4, leading to promote accumulation of beta-catenin (CTNNB1) and stimulate LEF/TCF-mediated transcriptional programs. Suprisingly, it only activate the norrin (NDP)-dependent activation of FZD4, while it does not activate the Wnt-
   1816..1864    +  polyA_signal   HSV TK poly(A) signal: herpes simplex virus thymidine kinase polyadenylation signal (Cole and Stacy, 1985)
   1955..1971    -  polyA_signal   bGH poly(A) signal (fragment): bovine growth hormone polyadenylation signal
   2066..2494    +  rep_origin     f1 ori (sequence partly withheld): f1 bacteriophage origin of replication; arrow indicates direction of (+) strand synthesis
   2508..2837    +  promoter       SV40 promoter: SV40 enhancer and early promoter
   2904..3695    +  CDS            neo: KKA2_KLEPN - Also known as kan, nptII. Experimental evidence at protein level: Swiss-Prot protein existence level 1. Resistance to kanamycin, neomycin, paromomycin, ribostamycin, butirosin and gentamicin B. From Klebsiella pneumoniae.
   3721..3879    +  CDS            ble (fragment): BLE_KLEPN - Experimental evidence at protein level: Swiss-Prot protein existence level 1. Binding protein with a strong affinity to the bleomycin family of antibiotics. Binds to CL990; an antimitotic-antibiotic compound. From Klebsiella pneumoniae.
   3874..3995    +  polyA_signal   SV40 poly(A) signal: SV40 polyadenylation signal
   4068..4084    -  protein_bind   lac operator: The lac repressor binds to the lac operator to inhibit transcription in E. coli. This inhibition can be relieved by adding lactose or isopropyl-β-D-thiogalactopyranoside (IPTG). lac repressor encoded by lacI
   4092..4122    -  promoter       lac promoter: promoter for the E. coli lac operon
   4137..4158    -  protein_bind   CAP binding site: CAP binding activates transcription in the presence of cAMP. E. coli catabolite activator protein
   4171..4263    -  CDS            lacI (fragment): lac repressor; lacI; The lac repressor binds to the lac operator to inhibit transcription in E. coli. This inhibition can be relieved by adding lactose or isopropyl-β-D-thiogalactopyranoside (IPTG).
   4446..5034    -  rep_origin     ori: high-copy-number ColE1/pMB1/pBR322/pUC origin of replication
   5205..6065    -  CDS            AmpR: β-lactamase; bla; confers resistance to ampicillin, carbenicillin, and related antibiotics
   6066..6170    -  promoter       AmpR promoter: bla
   6229..6281    -  misc_feature   bom (fragment): basis of mobility region from pBR322
>Addgene plasmid #115785 | pcDNA 3.3 HA-TSPAN12^11-LEL | addgene full sequence | sequence record 225503 | Addgene NGS Result
GTTAGGCGTTTTGCGCTGCTTCGCGATGTACGGGCCAGATATACGCGTTGACATTGATTATTGACTAGTT
ATTAATAGTAATCAATTACGGGGTCATTAGTTCATAGCCCATATATGGAGTTCCGCGTTACATAACTTAC
GGTAAATGGCCCGCCTGGCTGACCGCCCAACGACCCCCGCCCATTGACGTCAATAATGACGTATGTTCCC
ATAGTAACGCCAATAGGGACTTTCCATTGACGTCAATGGGTGGAGTATTTACGGTAAACTGCCCACTTGG
CAGTACATCAAGTGTATCATATGCCAAGTACGCCCCCTATTGACGTCAATGACGGTAAATGGCCCGCCTG
GCATTATGCCCAGTACATGACCTTATGGGACTTTCCTACTTGGCAGTACATCTACGTATTAGTCATCGCT
ATTACCATGGTGATGCGGTTTTGGCAGTACATCAATGGGCGTGGATAGCGGTTTGACTCACGGGGATTTC
CAAGTCTCCACCCCATTGACGTCAATGGGAGTTTGTTTTGGCACCAAAATCAACGGGACTTTCCAAAATG
TCGTAACAACTCCGCCCCATTGACGCAAATGGGCGGTAGGCGTGTACGGTGGGAGGTCTATATAAGCAGA
GCTCGTTTAGTGAACCGTCAGATCGCCTGGAGACGCCATCCACGCTGTTTTGACCTCCATAGAAGACACC
GGGACCGATCCAGCCTCCGGACTCTAGAGGATCGAACCCTTGGCGCGCCCCACCATGTACCCATACGATG
TTCCAGATTACGCTCTCGAGGCCAGAGAAGATTCCGTGAAGTGTCTGCGCTGCCTGCTCTACGCCCTCAA
TCTGCTCTTTTGGTTAATGTCCATCAGTGTGTTGGCAGTTTCTGCTTGGATGAGGGACTACCTAAATAAT
GTTCTCACTTTAACTGCAGAAACGAGGGTAGAGGAAGCAGTCATTTTGACTTACTTTCCTGTGGTTCATC
CGGTCATGATTGCTGTTTGCTGTTTCCTTATCATTGTGGGGATGTTAGGATATTGTGGAACGGTGAAAAG
AAATCTGTTGCTTCTTGCATGGTACTTTGGAAGCTTGCTTGTCATTTTCTGTGTAGAACTGGCTTGTGGC
GTTTGGGCCCATGTGTATTACCAGAGGCTGAGTGATGAACTGAAGCAGCACTTGAACCGGACTCTGGCTG
AGAACTACGGGCAGCCCGGAGCCACGCAGATCACCGCCTCAGTGGACCGACTCCAGCAGGATTTCAAGTG
CTGTGGAAGCAACAGCTCAGCCGACTGGCAGCACAGCACGTACATCCTGTTGCGGGAGGCCGAGGGCCGC
CAGGTGCCCGACAGCTGCTGCAAGACAGTGGTGGTGCGCTGCGGCCAGCGGGCCCACCCCTCCAACATCT
ATAAGGTGGAGGGAGGCTGCCTCACCAAGCTGGAGCAGTTCCTGGCCGACCACCTGCAGGTGCTGAGGTT
TCTGGGAATCTCCATTGGGGTGACCCAAATCCTGGCCATGATTCTCACCATTACTCTGCTCTGGGCCCTG
TATTATGATAGAAGGGAGCCGGGGACAGACCAAATGATGTCCTTGAAGAATGACAACTCTCAGCACCTGT
CATGTCCCTCAGTAGAACTGTTGAAACCAAGCCTGTCAAGAATCTTTGAACACACATCCATGGCAAACAG
CTTTAATACACACTTTGAGATGGAGGAGTTATAAGCTAGCAAGGGTTCGATCCCTACCGGTTAGTAATGA
GTTTAAACGGGGGAGGCTAACTGAAACACGGAAGGAGACAATACCGGAAGGAACCCGCGCTATGACGGCA
ATAAAAAGACAGAATAAAACGCACGGGTGTTGGGTCGTTTGTTCATAAACGCGGGGTTCGGTCCCAGGGC
TGGCACTCTGTCGATACCCCACCGAGACCCCATTGGGGCCAATACGCCCGCGTTTCTTCCTTTTCCCCAC
CCCACCCCCCAAGTTCGGGTGAAGGCCCAGGGCTCGCAGCCAACGTCGGGGCGGCAGGCCCTGCCATAGC
AGATCTGCGCAGCTGGGGCTCTAGGGGGTATCCCC
[124 nt withheld, positions 2066-2189]
C
[91 nt withheld, positions 2191-2281]
A
[49 nt withheld, positions 2283-2331]
CCTTTGACGTTGGAGTCCACGTTCTTT
[37 nt withheld, positions 2359-2395]
ACCCTATCTCGGTCTATTCTTTTGATTTATAAGGGATTTTGCCGATTTCGGCCTATTGGTTAAAAAATGA
GCTGATTTAACAAAAATTTAACGCGAATTAATTCTGTGGAATGTGTGTCAGTTAGGGTGTGGAAAGTCCC
CAGGCTCCCCAGCAGGCAGAAGTATGCAAAGCATGCATCTCAATTAGTCAGCAACCAGGTGTGGAAAGTC
CCCAGGCTCCCCAGCAGGCAGAAGTATGCAAAGCATGCATCTCAATTAGTCAGCAACCATAGTCCCGCCC
CTAACTCCGCCCATCCCGCCCCTAACTCCGCCCAGTTCCGCCCATTCTCCGCCCCATGGCTGACTAATTT
TTTTTATTTATGCAGAGGCCGAGGCCGCCTCTGCCTCTGAGCTATTCCAGAAGTAGTGAGGAGGCTTTTT
TGGAGGCCTAGGCTTTTGCAAAAAGCTCCCGGGAGCTTGTATATCCATTTTCGGATCTGATCAAGAGACA
GGATGAGGATCGTTTCGCATGATTGAACAAGATGGATTGCACGCAGGTTCTCCGGCCGCTTGGGTGGAGA
GGCTATTCGGCTATGACTGGGCACAACAGACAATCGGCTGCTCTGATGCCGCCGTGTTCCGGCTGTCAGC
GCAGGGGCGCCCGGTTCTTTTTGTCAAGACCGACCTGTCCGGTGCCCTGAATGAACTGCAGGACGAGGCA
GCGCGGCTATCGTGGCTGGCCACGACGGGCGTTCCTTGCGCAGCTGTGCTCGACGTTGTCACTGAAGCGG
GAAGGGACTGGCTGCTATTGGGCGAAGTGCCGGGGCAGGATCTCCTGTCATCTCACCTTGCTCCTGCCGA
GAAAGTATCCATCATGGCTGATGCAATGCGGCGGCTGCATACGCTTGATCCGGCTACCTGCCCATTCGAC
CACCAAGCGAAACATCGCATCGAGCGAGCACGTACTCGGATGGAAGCCGGTCTTGTCGATCAGGATGATC
TGGACGAAGAGCATCAGGGGCTCGCGCCAGCCGAACTGTTCGCCAGGCTCAAGGCGCGCATGCCCGACGG
CGAGGATCTCGTCGTGACCCATGGCGATGCCTGCTTGCCGAATATCATGGTGGAAAATGGCCGCTTTTCT
GGATTCATCGACTGTGGCCGGCTGGGTGTGGCGGACCGCTATCAGGACATAGCGTTGGCTACCCGTGATA
TTGCTGAAGAGCTTGGCGGCGAATGGGCTGACCGCTTCCTCGTGCTTTACGGTATCGCCGCTCCCGATTC
GCAGCGCATCGCCTTCTATCGCCTTCTTGACGAGTTCTTCTGAGCGGGACTCTGGGGTTCGCGAAATGAC
CGACCAAGCGACGCCCAACCTGCCATCACGAGATTTCGATTCCACCGCCGCCTTCTATGAAAGGTTGGGC
TTCGGAATCGTTTTCCGGGACGCCGGCTGGATGATCCTCCAGCGCGGGGATCTCATGCTGGAGTTCTTCG
CCCACCCCAACTTGTTTATTGCAGCTTATAATGGTTACAAATAAAGCAATAGCATCACAAATTTCACAAA
TAAAGCATTTTTTTCACTGCATTCTAGTTGTGGTTTGTCCAAACTCATCAATGTATCTTATCATGTCTGT
ATACCGTCGACCTCTAGCTAGAGCTTGGCGTAATCATGGTCATAGCTGTTTCCTGTGTGAAATTGTTATC
CGCTCACAATTCCACACAACATACGAGCCGGAAGCATAAAGTGTAAAGCCTGGGGTGCCTAATGAGTGAG
CTAACTCACATTAATTGCGTTGCGCTCACTGCCCGCTTTCCAGTCGGGAAACCTGTCGTGCCAGCTGCAT
TAATGAATCGGCCAACGCGCGGGGAGAGGCGGTTTGCGTATTGGGCGCTCTTCCGCTTCCTCGCTCACTG
ACTCGCTGCGCTCGGTCGTTCGGCTGCGGCGAGCGGTATCAGCTCACTCAAAGGCGGTAATACGGTTATC
CACAGAATCAGGGGATAACGCAGGAAAGAACATGTGAGCAAAAGGCCAGCAAAAGGCCAGGAACCGTAAA
AAGGCCGCGTTGCTGGCGTTTTTCCATAGGCTCCGCCCCCCTGACGAGCATCACAAAAATCGACGCTCAA
GTCAGAGGTGGCGAAACCCGACAGGACTATAAAGATACCAGGCGTTTCCCCCTGGAAGCTCCCTCGTGCG
CTCTCCTGTTCCGACCCTGCCGCTTACCGGATACCTGTCCGCCTTTCTCCCTTCGGGAAGCGTGGCGCTT
TCTCATAGCTCACGCTGTAGGTATCTCAGTTCGGTGTAGGTCGTTCGCTCCAAGCTGGGCTGTGTGCACG
AACCCCCCGTTCAGCCCGACCGCTGCGCCTTATCCGGTAACTATCGTCTTGAGTCCAACCCGGTAAGACA
CGACTTATCGCCACTGGCAGCAGCCACTGGTAACAGGATTAGCAGAGCGAGGTATGTAGGCGGTGCTACA
GAGTTCTTGAAGTGGTGGCCTAACTACGGCTACACTAGAAGAACAGTATTTGGTATCTGCGCTCTGCTGA
AGCCAGTTACCTTCGGAAAAAGAGTTGGTAGCTCTTGATCCGGCAAACAAACCACCGCTGGTAGCGGTGG
TTTTTTTGTTTGCAAGCAGCAGATTACGCGCAGAAAAAAAGGATCTCAAGAAGATCCTTTGATCTTTTCT
ACGGGGTCTGACGCTCAGTGGAACGAAAACTCACGTTAAGGGATTTTGGTCATGAGATTATCAAAAAGGA
TCTTCACCTAGATCCTTTTAAATTAAAAATGAAGTTTTAAATCAATCTAAAGTATATATGAGTAAACTTG
GTCTGACAGTTACCAATGCTTAATCAGTGAGGCACCTATCTCAGCGATCTGTCTATTTCGTTCATCCATA
GTTGCCTGACTCCCCGTCGTGTAGATAACTACGATACGGGAGGGCTTACCATCTGGCCCCAGTGCTGCAA
TGATACCGCGAGACCCACGCTCACCGGCTCCAGATTTATCAGCAATAAACCAGCCAGCCGGAAGGGCCGA
GCGCAGAAGTGGTCCTGCAACTTTATCCGCCTCCATCCAGTCTATTAATTGTTGCCGGGAAGCTAGAGTA
AGTAGTTCGCCAGTTAATAGTTTGCGCAACGTTGTTGCCATTGCTACAGGCATCGTGGTGTCACGCTCGT
CGTTTGGTATGGCTTCATTCAGCTCCGGTTCCCAACGATCAAGGCGAGTTACATGATCCCCCATGTTGTG
CAAAAAAGCGGTTAGCTCCTTCGGTCCTCCGATCGTTGTCAGAAGTAAGTTGGCCGCAGTGTTATCACTC
ATGGTTATGGCAGCACTGCATAATTCTCTTACTGTCATGCCATCCGTAAGATGCTTTTCTGTGACTGGTG
AGTACTCAACCAAGTCATTCTGAGAATAGTGTATGCGGCGACCGAGTTGCTCTTGCCCGGCGTCAATACG
GGATAATACCGCGCCACATAGCAGAACTTTAAAAGTGCTCATCATTGGAAAACGTTCTTCGGGGCGAAAA
CTCTCAAGGATCTTACCGCTGTTGAGATCCAGTTCGATGTAACCCACTCGTGCACCCAACTGATCTTCAG
CATCTTTTACTTTCACCAGCGTTTCTGGGTGAGCAAAAACAGGAAGGCAAAATGCCGCAAAAAAGGGAAT
AAGGGCGACACGGAAATGTTGAATACTCATACTCTTCCTTTTTCAATATTATTGAAGCATTTATCAGGGT
TATTGTCTCATGAGCGGATACATATTTGAATGTATTTAGAAAAATAAACAAATAGGGGTTCCGCGCACAT
TTCCCCGAAAAGTGCCACCTGACGTCGACGGATCGGGAGATCTCCCGATCCCCTATGGTGCACTCTCAGT
ACAATCTGCTCTGATGCCGCATAGTTAAGCCAGTATCTGCTCCCTGCTTGTGTGTTGGAGGTCGCTGAGT
AGTGCGCGAGCAAAATTTAAGCTACAACAAGGCAAGGCTTGACCGACAATTGCATGAAGAATCTGCTTAG
G
